Addgene plasmid #233613: pC016-gPsp-EGFP_start_codon
Purpose: Expression of guide RNA targeting the start codon of the EGFP gene for PspCas13b
Depositing lab: Shintaro Iwasaki. Publication: dCas13-mediated translational repression for accurate gene silencing in mammalian cells. Apostolopoulos A, Kawamoto N, Chow SYA, Tsuiji H, Ikeuchi Y, Shichino Y, Iwasaki S. Nat Commun. 2024 Mar 11;15(1):2205. doi: 10.1038/s41467-024-46412-7. PubMed 38467613.
Backbone
  Vector backbone: pUC016
  Vector type: CRISPR
Growth in bacteria
  Bacterial resistance: Ampicillin, 100 μg/mL
  Growth temperature: 37°C
  Growth strain: DH5alpha
  Copy number: High Copy
Gene/Insert
  Gene/Insert name: gRNA targeting EGFP
  gRNA/shRNA sequence: TGCTCACCATGGTAGCTTAAGTT
  Species: Synthetic
  Cloning method: Gibson Cloning
Terms and licenses: Academic/Nonprofit Terms; Industry Terms: Not Available to Industry
How to cite: pC016-gPsp-EGFP_start_codon was a gift from Shintaro Iwasaki (Addgene plasmid # 233613 ; http://n2t.net/addgene:233613 ; RRID:Addgene_233613)
