[The description below was written by a language model from this plasmid's Addgene catalogue record and pLannotate feature annotations shown in this document.]
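Description:
pC016-gPsp-EGFP_start_codon is a small (about 2.9 kb) CRISPR guide RNA expression plasmid that supplies a crRNA for PspCas13b, the RNA-targeting type VI-B effector. The catalogue lists the backbone as pUC016. It is maintained in E. coli at high copy through a ColE1/pUC-type origin and selected with ampicillin via the bla (AmpR) gene under its native promoter. An f1 bacteriophage origin is also present, which in principle allows single-stranded DNA production. The short annotated matches to bom, rop and the yeast TEF1 promoter are only fragments. They are most likely backbone remnants or chance similarities rather than functional parts.

The payload is a synthetic guide, introduced by Gibson cloning, whose spacer is directed at the region around the start codon of the EGFP mRNA. The only mammalian regulatory element annotated is the human U6 promoter, an RNA polymerase III promoter commonly used for small defined RNAs. The guide cassette presumably lies immediately downstream of it, although neither the spacer nor the Cas13b direct repeat scaffold is annotated in the feature table. The plasmid carries no Cas13 coding sequence and no mammalian selection marker or reporter, so the effector protein and the EGFP target must be supplied from separate constructs.

According to the stated purpose and the title of the associated study, this guide is intended for use in mammalian cells alongside PspCas13b. In that work, catalytically inactive dCas13 is used to repress translation, and positioning it over the initiation codon would be expected to silence EGFP expression without cleaving the transcript.
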