Features (pLannotate 1.2.2; 9 found; start..end, strand, type, name):
    138..726     +  rep_origin     ori: high-copy-number ColE1/pMB1/pBR322/pUC origin of replication
    789..1029    +  promoter       U6 promoter: RNA polymerase III promoter for human U6 snRNA
   1087..1103    +  promoter       TEF1 promoter (fragment): S. cerevisiae TEF1; promoter for EF-1α
   1110..1160    -  misc_feature   bom (fragment): basis of mobility region from pBR322
   1179..1634    +  rep_origin     f1 ori (sequence partly withheld): f1 bacteriophage origin of replication; arrow indicates direction of (+) strand synthesis
   1635..1684    -  misc_feature   bom (fragment): basis of mobility region from pBR322
   1786..1821    -  CDS            rop (fragment): Rop protein, which maintains plasmids at low copy number; rop
   1916..2020    +  promoter       AmpR promoter: bla
   2021..2881    +  CDS            AmpR: β-lactamase; bla; confers resistance to ampicillin, carbenicillin, and related antibiotics
>Addgene plasmid #233613 | pC016-gPsp-EGFP_start_codon | addgene full sequence | sequence record 464901 | Addgene NGS Result
ATTGATTTAAAACTTCATTTTTAATTTAAAAGGATCTAGGTGAAGATCCTTTTTGATAATCTCATGACCA
AAATCCCTTAACGTGAGTTTTCGTTCCACTGAGCGTCAGACCCCGTAGAAAAGATCAAAGGATCTTCTTG
AGATCCTTTTTTTCTGCGCGTAATCTGCTGCTTGCAAACAAAAAAACCACCGCTACCAGCGGTGGTTTGT
TTGCCGGATCAAGAGCTACCAACTCTTTTTCCGAAGGTAACTGGCTTCAGCAGAGCGCAGATACCAAATA
CTGTTCTTCTAGTGTAGCCGTAGTTAGGCCACCACTTCAAGAACTCTGTAGCACCGCCTACATACCTCGC
TCTGCTAATCCTGTTACCAGTGGCTGCTGCCAGTGGCGATAAGTCGTGTCTTACCGGGTTGGACTCAAGA
CGATAGTTACCGGATAAGGCGCAGCGGTCGGGCTGAACGGGGGGTTCGTGCACACAGCCCAGCTTGGAGC
GAACGACCTACACCGAACTGAGATACCTACAGCGTGAGCTATGAGAAAGCGCCACGCTTCCCGAAGGGAG
AAAGGCGGACAGGTATCCGGTAAGCGGCAGGGTCGGAACAGGAGAGCGCACGAGGGAGCTTCCAGGGGGA
AACGCCTGGTATCTTTATAGTCCTGTCGGGTTTCGCCACCTCTGACTTGAGCGTCGATTTTTGTGATGCT
CGTCAGGGGGGCGGAGCCTATGGAAAAACGCCAGCAACGCGGCCTTTTTACGGTTCCTGGCCTTTTGCTG
GCCTTTTGCTCAGCTAGCGAGGGCCTATTTCCCATGATTCCTTCATATTTGCATATACGATACAAGGCTG
TTAGAGAGATAATTGGAATTAATTTGACTGTAAACACAAAGATATTAGTACAAAATACGTGACGTAGAAA
GTAATAATTTCTTGGGTAGTTTGCAGTTTTAAAATTATGTTTTAAAATGGACTATCATATGCTTACCGTA
ACTTGAAAGTATTTCGATTTCTTGGCTTTATATATCTTGTGGAAAGGACGAAACACCTGCTCACCATGGT
AGCTTAAGTTGTTGTGGAAGGTCCAGTTTTGAGGGGCTATTACAACTTTTTTTTGAATTCTGATGCGGTA
TTTTCTCCTTACGCATCTGTGCGGTATTTCACACCGCATA
[95 nt withheld, positions 1161-1255]
T
[46 nt withheld, positions 1257-1302]
C
[141 nt withheld, positions 1304-1444]
CCTTTGACGTTGGAGTCCACGTTCTTT
[37 nt withheld, positions 1472-1508]
ACTCTATCTCGGGCTATTCTTTTGATTTATAAGGGATTTTGCCGATTTCGGTCTATTGGTTAAAAAATGA
GCTGATTTAACAAAAATTTAACGCGAATTTTAACAAAATATTAACGTTTACAATTTTATGGTGCACTCTC
AGTACAATCTGCTCTGATGCCGCATAGTTAAGCCAGCCCCGACACCCGCCAACACCCGCTGACGCGCCCT
GACGGGCTTGTCTGCTCCCGGCATCCGCTTACAGACAAGCTGTGACCGTCTCCGGGAGCTGCATGTGTCA
GAGGTTTTCACCGTCATCACCGAAACGCGCGAGACGAAAGGGCCTCGTGATACGCCTATTTTTATAGGTT
AATGTCATGATAATAATGGTTTCTTAGACGTCAGGTGGCACTTTTCGGGGAAATGTGCGCGGAACCCCTA
TTTGTTTATTTTTCTAAATACATTCAAATATGTATCCGCTCATGAGACAATAACCCTGATAAATGCTTCA
ATAATATTGAAAAAGGAAGAGTATGAGTATTCAACATTTCCGTGTCGCCCTTATTCCCTTTTTTGCGGCA
TTTTGCCTTCCTGTTTTTGCTCACCCAGAAACGCTGGTGAAAGTAAAAGATGCTGAAGATCAGTTGGGTG
CACGAGTGGGTTACATCGAACTGGATCTCAACAGCGGTAAGATCCTTGAGAGTTTTCGCCCCGAAGAACG
TTTTCCAATGATGAGCACTTTTAAAGTTCTGCTATGTGGCGCGGTATTATCCCGTATTGACGCCGGGCAA
GAGCAACTCGGTCGCCGCATACACTATTCTCAGAATGACTTGGTTGAGTACTCACCAGTCACAGAAAAGC
ATCTTACGGATGGCATGACAGTAAGAGAATTATGCAGTGCTGCCATAACCATGAGTGATAACACTGCGGC
CAACTTACTTCTGACAACGATCGGAGGACCGAAGGAGCTAACCGCTTTTTTGCACAACATGGGGGATCAT
GTAACTCGCCTTGATCGTTGGGAACCGGAGCTGAATGAAGCCATACCAAACGACGAGCGTGACACCACGA
TGCCTGTAGCAATGGCAACAACGTTGCGCAAACTATTAACTGGCGAACTACTTACTCTAGCTTCCCGGCA
ACAATTAATAGACTGGATGGAGGCGGATAAAGTTGCAGGACCACTTCTGCGCTCGGCCCTTCCGGCTGGC
TGGTTTATTGCTGATAAATCTGGAGCCGGTGAGCGTGGAAGCCGCGGTATCATTGCAGCACTGGGGCCAG
ATGGTAAGCCCTCCCGTATCGTAGTTATCTACACGACGGGGAGTCAGGCAACTATGGATGAACGAAATAG
ACAGATCGCTGAGATAGGTGCCTCACTGATTAAGCATTGGTAACTGTCAGACCAAGTTTACTCATATATA
CTTTAG
